Addgene plasmid #17543: pTYB3-PUM1-HD
Depositing lab: Traci Hall. Depositing organization: National Institute of Environmental Health Sciences (NIEHS). Publication: Crystal structure of a Pumilio homology domain. Wang X, Zamore PD, Hall TM. Mol Cell. 2001 Apr . 7(4):855-65. 10.1016/S1097-2765(01)00229-5 PubMed 11336708.
Backbone
  Vector backbone: pTYB3
  Backbone manufacturer: New England Biolabs
  Backbone size w/o insert (bp): 7477
  Vector type: Bacterial Expression
Growth in bacteria
  Bacterial resistance: Ampicillin, 100 μg/mL
  Growth temperature: 37°C
  Growth strain: DH5alpha
  Copy number: Low Copy
Gene/Insert
  Gene/Insert name: human PUM1 Pumilio homology domain (alt name: PUM1)
  Species: H. sapiens (human)
  Insert size (bp): 1053
  Entrez Gene: PUM1 (a.k.a. HSPUM, NEDMSF, PUMH, PUMH1, PUML1, SCA47)
  Tag / fusion protein: intein (C terminal on backbone)
  Cloning method: Restriction Enzyme; 5′ cloning site NcoI (not destroyed); 3′ cloning site SapI (destroyed during cloning)
  Sequencing primers: 5′ T7; 3′ IntR
Terms and licenses: Academic/Nonprofit Terms; Industry Terms: Not Available to Industry
How to cite: pTYB3-PUM1-HD was a gift from Traci Hall (Addgene plasmid # 17543 ; http://n2t.net/addgene:17543 ; RRID:Addgene_17543)
