[The description below was written by a language model from this plasmid's Addgene catalogue record.]
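Description:
pTYB3-PUM1-HD is a bacterial expression plasmid built on the pTYB3 backbone from New England Biolabs (about 7.5 kb without insert). It carries a roughly 1.05 kb insert encoding the Pumilio homology domain of human PUM1. The plasmid is selected with ampicillin and is recorded as low copy. No feature table is supplied, so the origin of replication and the promoter are not explicitly listed. The use of a T7 primer for 5′ sequencing is consistent with the T7-driven expression typical of this vector family.

The insert was placed between NcoI at the 5′ end, which is retained, and SapI at the 3′ end, which was destroyed during cloning. This joins the PUM1 domain in frame to an intein tag supplied by the backbone at its C terminus. In vectors of this type, SapI cloning generally fuses the target's last residue directly to the intein. The intein fusion serves as a self-cleaving affinity handle: the fusion protein is captured on a resin, induced intein cleavage releases the target, and few or no vector-derived residues remain on it. The record itself names only the intein and does not detail any affinity module attached to it.

The Pumilio homology domain is the sequence-specific RNA-binding region of PUF-family proteins such as PUM1. The associated publication reports a crystal structure of this domain. The construct is therefore suited to producing recombinant, tag-free PUM1-HD in E. coli for structural work, and probably also for biochemical or RNA-binding studies.
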