>Addgene plasmid #17543 | pTYB3-PUM1-HD | depositor partial sequence | sequence record 8670 | Author sequence
CCATGGGCCGCAGCCGCCTTTTGGAAGATTTTCGAAACAACCGGTACCCCAATTTACAACTGCGGGAGAT
TGCTGGACATATAATGGAATTTTCCCAAGACCAGCATGGGTCCAGATTCATTCAGCTGAAACTGGAGCGT
GCCACACCAGCTGAGCGCCAGCTTGTCTTCAATGAAATCCTCCAGGCTGCCTACCAACTCATGGTGGATG
TGTTTGGTAATTACGTCATTCAGAAGTTCTTTGAATTTGGCAGTCTTGAACAGAAGCTGGCTTTGGCAGA
ACGGATTCGAGGCCACGTCCTGTCATTGGCACTACAGATGTATGGCTGCCGTGTTATCCAGAAAGCTCTT
GAGTTTATTCCTTCAGACCAGCAGAATGAGATGGTTCGGGAACTAGATGGCCATGTCTTGAAGTGTGTGA
AAGATCAGAATGGCAATCACGTGGTTCAGAAATGCATTGAATGTGTACAGCCCCAGTCTTTGCAATTTAT
CATCGATGCGTTTAAGGGACAGGTATTTGCCTTATCCACACATCCTTATGGCTGCCGAGTGATTCAGAGA
ATCCTGGAGCACTGTCTCCCTGACCAGACACTCCCTATTTTAGAGGAGCTTCACCAGCACACAGAGCAGC
TTGTACAGGATCAATATGGAAATTATGTAATCCAACATGTACTGGAGCACGGTCGTCCTGAGGATAAAAG
CAAAATTGTAGCAGAAATCCGAGGCAATGTACTTGTATTGAGTCAGCACAAATTTGCAAGCAATGTTGTG
GAGAAGTGTGTTACTCACGCCTCACGTACGGAGCGCGCTGTGCTCATCGATGAGGTGTGCACCATGAACG
ACGGTCCCCACAGTGCCTTATACACCATGATGAAGGACCAGTATGCCAACTACGTGGTCCAGAAGATGAT
TGACGTGGCGGAGCCAGGCCAGCGGAAGATCGTCATGCATAAGATCCGGCCCCACATCGCAACTCTTCGT
AAGTACACCTATGGCAAGCACATTCTGGCCAAGCTGGAGAAGTACTACATGAAGAACGGTGTTGACTTAG
GG
