>Addgene plasmid #17543 | pTYB3-PUM1-HD | addgene partial sequence | sequence record 23371 | T7 5'-TAATACGACTCACTATAGGG-3'
TGCGTCATTCCCTCTGAATATTTTGTTTAACTTTAAGAAGGAGATATAACCATGGGCCGCAGCCGCCTTT
TGGAAGATTTTCGAAACAACCGGTACCCCAATTTACAACTGCGGGAGATTGCTGGACATATAATGGAATT
TTCCCAAGACCAGCATGGGTCCAGATTCATTCAGCTGAAACTGGAGCGTGCCACACCAGCTGAGCGCCAG
CTTGTCTTCAATGAAATCCTCCAGGCTGCCTACCAACTCATGGTGGATGTGTTTGGTAATTACGTCATTC
AGAAGTTCTTTGAATTTGGCAGTCTTGAACAGAAGCTGGCTTTGGCAGAACGGATTCGAGGCCACGTCCT
GTCATTGGCACTACAGATGTATGGCTGCCGTGTTATCCAGAAAGCTCTTGAGTTTATTCCTTCAGACCAG
CAGAATGAGATGGTTCGGGAACTAGATGGCCATGTCTTGAAGTGTGTGAAAGATCAGAATGGCAATCACG
TGGTTCAGAAATGCATTGAATGTGTACAGCCCCAGTCTTTGCAATTTATCATCGATGCGTTTAAGGGACA
GGTATTTGCCTTATCCACACATCCTTATGGCTGCCGAGTGATTCAGAGAATCCTGGAGCACTGTCTCCCT
GACCAGACACTCCCTATTTTAGAGGAGCTTCACCAGCACACAGAGCAGCTGGANCNGGATCAATATGGAA
ATTATGTAATCCATGNTGTACTGGAGCACGGTCGTCCTGAGGATAAAAGCAAATTGTAGCAGAAATCCGA
GGCANTGTNNTNGTNTTGAGTCAGCACAATTTGCAGCAATGTTGTGGAGANNGNTGTACTCNGCCTCACN
ACGGAGCGGCTGTGC
